>Addgene plasmid #157557 | pD649-HAsp-DSCAM(Trunc2)-COMP5AP-AviTag-9xHis | depositor full sequence | sequence record 304223 | Full Sequence
TTTCAATATTATTGAAGCATTTATCAGGGTTATTGTCTCATGAGCGGATACATATTTGAATGTATTTAGA
AAAATAAACAAATAGGGGTCAGTGTTACAACCAATTAACCAATTCTGAACATTATCGCGAGCCCATTTAT
ACCTGAATATGGCTCATAACACCCCTTGCTCATGACCAAAATCCCTTAACGTGAGTTACGCGCGCGTCGT
TCCACTGAGCGTCAGACCCCGTAGAAAAGATCAAAGGATCTTCTTGAGATCCTTTTTTTCTGCGCGTAAT
CTGCTGCTTGCAAACAAAAAAACCACCGCTACCAGCGGTGGTTTGTTTGCCGGATCAAGAGCTACCAACT
CTTTTTCCGAAGGTAACTGGCTTCAGCAGAGCGCAGATACCAAATACTGTTCTTCTAGTGTAGCCGTAGT
TAGCCCACCACTTCAAGAACTCTGTAGCACCGCCTACATACCTCGCTCTGCTAATCCTGTTACCAGTGGC
TGCTGCCAGTGGCGATAAGTCGTGTCTTACCGGGTTGGACTCAAGACGATAGTTACCGGATAAGGCGCAG
CGGTCGGGCTGAACGGGGGGTTCGTGCACACAGCCCAGCTTGGAGCGAACGACCTACACCGAACTGAGAT
ACCTACAGCGTGAGCTATGAGAAAGCGCCACGCTTCCCGAAGGGAGAAAGGCGGACAGGTATCCGGTAAG
CGGCAGGGTCGGAACAGGAGAGCGCACGAGGGAGCTTCCAGGGGGAAACGCCTGGTATCTTTATAGTCCT
GTCGGGTTTCGCCACCTCTGACTTGAGCGTCGATTTTTGTGATGCTCGTCAGGGGGGCGGAGCCTATGGA
AAAACGCCAGCAACGCGGCCTTTTTACGGTTCCTGGCCTTTTGCTGGCCTTTTGCTCACATGTTCTTTCC
TGCGTTATCCCCTGATTCTGTGGATAACCGTATTACCGCCTTTGAGTGAGCTGATACCGCTCGCCGCAGC
CGAACGACCGAGCGCAGCGAGTCAGTGAGCGAGGAAGCGGAAGGCGAGAGTAGGGAACTGCCAGGCATCA
AACTAAGCAGAAGGCCCCTGACGGATGGCCTTTTTGCGTTTCTACAAACTCTTTCTGTGTTGTAAAACGA
CGGCCAGTCTTAAGCTCGGGCCCCCTGGGCGGTTCTGATAACGAGTAATCGTTAATCCGCAAATAACGTA
AAAACCCGCTTCGGCGGGTTTTTTTATGGGGGGAGTTTAGGGAAAGAGCATTTGTCAGAATATTTAAGGG
CGCCTGTCACTTTGCTTGATATATGAGAATTATTTAACCTTATAAATGAGAAAAAAGCAACGCACTTTAA
ATAAGATACGTTGCTTTTTCGATTGATGAACACCTATAATTAAACTATTCATCTATTATTTATGATTTTT
TGTATATACAATATTTCTAGTTTGTTAAAGAGAATTAAGAAAATAAATCTCGAAAATAATAAAGGGAAAA
TCAGTTTTTGATATCAAAATTATACATGTCAACGATAATACAAAATATAATACAAACTATAAGATGTTAT
CAGTATTTATTATCATTTAGAATAAATTTTGTGTCGCCCTTAATTGTGAGCGGATAACAATTACGAGCTT
CATGCACAGTGGCGTTGACTCAATATTGGCCATTAGCCATATTATTCATTGGTTATATAGCATAAATCAA
TATTGGCTATTGGCCATTGCATACGTTGTATCTATATCATAATATGTACATTTATATTGGCTCATGTCCA
ATATGACCGCCATGTTGGCATTGATTATTGACTAGTTATTAATAGTAATCAATTACGGGGTCATTAGTTC
ATAGCCCATATATGGAGTTCCGCGTTACATAACTTACGGTAAATGGCCCGCCTGGCTGACCGCCCAACGA
CCCCCGCCCATTGACGTCAATAATGACGTATGTTCCCATAGTAACGCCAATAGGGACTTTCCATTGACGT
CAATGGGTGGAGTATTTACGGTAAACTGCCCACTTGGCAGTACATCAAGTGTATCATATGCCAAGTACGC
CCCCTATTGACGTCAATGACGGTAAATGGCCCGCCTGGCATTATGCCCAGTACATGACCTTATGGGACTT
TCCTACTTGGCAGTACATCTACGTATTAGTCATCGCTATTACCATGGTGATGCGGTTTTGGCAGTACATC
AATGGGCGTGGATAGCGGTTTGACTCACGGGGATTTCCAAGTCTCCACCCCATTGACGTCAATGGGAGTT
TGTTTTGGCACCAAAATCAACGGGACTTTCCAAAATGTCGTAACAACTCCGCCCCATTGACGCAAATGGG
CGGTAGGCGTGTACGGTGGGAGGTCTATATAAGCAGAGCTCGTTTAGTGAACCGTCAGATCGCCTGGAGA
CGCCATCCACGCTGTTTTGACCTCCATAGAAGACACCGGGACCGATCCAGCCTCCGCGGCCGGGAACGGT
GCATTGGAACGCGGATTCCCCGTGCCAAGAGTGACGTAAGTACCGCCTATAGAGTCTATAGGCCCACCCC
CTTGGCTTCGTTAGAACGCGGCTACAATTAATACATAACCTTATGTATCATACACATACGATTTAGGTGA
CACTATAGAATAACATCCACTTTGCCTTTCTCTCCACAGGTGTCCACTCCCAGGTCCAACTGCACCTCGG
TTCTATCGAAAACGCGCCTGCTAGCGCCACCATGAAGACCATCATTGCCCTGAGCTACATCTTCTGCCTG
GTGTTCGCTGCGGCCGCCGAAGATCTGCACAGCAGCCTGTACTTCGTGAACGCCAGCCTGCAAGAGGTGG
TGTTCGCCAGCACAACAGGCACCCTGGTTCCTTGTCCTGCCGCCGGAATTCCTCCTGTGACACTGAGATG
GTATCTGGCCACCGGCGAAGAGATCTACGATGTGCCTGGCATCAGACACGTGCACCCCAATGGAACCCTG
CAGATTTTCCCATTTCCTCCAAGCAGCTTCAGCACCCTGATCCACGACAACACCTACTACTGCACCGCCG
AGAATCCCAGCGGCAAGATCAGATCCCAGGACGTGCACATCAAGGCCGTGCTGAGAGAACCCTACACCGT
GCGCGTGGAAGATCAGAAAACCATGAGAGGCAACGTGGCCGTGTTCAAGTGCATCATCCCCAGCAGCGTG
GAAGCCTACATCACCGTGGTGTCCTGGGAGAAAGACACCGTGTCTCTGGTGTCCGGCAGCCGGTTTCTGA
TCACATCTACTGGCGCCCTGTACATCAAGGATGTGCAGAACGAGGACGGCCTGTACAACTACCGGTGCAT
CACCCGGCACCGGTACACAGGCGAAACCAGACAGAGCAACAGCGCCAGACTGTTCGTGTCTGACCCCGCC
AATAGCGCCCCTTCTATCCTGGATGGCTTCGACCACAGAAAGGCCATGGCTGGCCAGAGAGTGGAACTGC
CTTGTAAAGCCCTGGGACACCCCGAGCCTGACTACAGATGGCTGAAGGACAACATGCCCCTGGAACTGAG
CGGCCGGTTCCAGAAAACAGTGACCGGACTGCTGATCGAGAACATCAGACCCAGCGACAGCGGCAGCTAC
GTGTGCGAGGTGTCCAATAGATACGGCACCGCCAAAGTGATCGGCCGGCTGTATGTGAAGCAGCCCCTGA
AGGCCACAATCAGCCCCAGAAAAGTGAAGTCCAGCGTGGGCTCTCAGGTGTCCCTGAGCTGTTCTGTGAC
AGGCACCGAGGACCAAGAGCTGAGCTGGTACAGAAACGGCGAGATTCTGAACCCCGGCAAGAACGTGCGG
ATCACCGGCATCAACCACGAGAACCTGATCATGGACCACATGGTCAAGAGCGACGGCGGAGCCTACCAGT
GCTTTGTGCGGAAGGATAAGCTGAGCGCCCAGGACTATGTGCAGGTCGTGCTGGAAGATGGCACCCCTAA
GATCATCAGCGCCTTCAGCGAGAAGGTGGTGTCTCCTGCCGAACCTGTGTCTCTGATGTGCAACGTGAAG
GGCACCCCTCTGCCTACCATCACCTGGACACTGGACGACGACCCCATCCTGAAAGGCGGCAGCCACAGAA
TCAGCCAGATGATCACCAGCGAGGGCAATGTGGTGTCTTACCTGAACATCAGCAGCAGCCAAGTCCGAGA
TGGCGGCGTGTACAGATGTACCGCCAACAATTCTGCCGGCGTGGTGCTGTACCAGGCCAGAATCAATGTT
CGGGGCCCTGCCAGCATCAGGCCCATGAAGAATATCACCGCCATTGCCGGCAGAGATACCTACATCCACT
GCCGCGTGATCGGCTACCCCTACTACAGCATCAAGTGGTACAAGAACAGCAACCTGCTGCCGTTCAACCA
CAGACAGGTGGCCTTCGAGAACAATGGCACCCTGAAGCTGTCCGACGTGCAGAAAGAAGTGGACGAGGGC
GAGTACACCTGTAACGTGCTGGTTCAGCCACAGCTGAGCACCAGCCAGTCTGTGCACGTGACAGTGAAGG
TGCCACCTTTCATCCAGCCTTTCGAGTTCCCCAGATTCAGCATCGGCCAGCGGGTGTTCATCCCTTGTGT
GGTCGTTAGCGGCGACCTGCCTATCACCATCACATGGCAGAAGGACGGCAGACCCATTCCTGGATCTCTG
GGCGTGACCATCGACAACATCGACTTCACCTCCAGCCTGCGGATCTCCAACCTGAGCCTGATGCACAACG
GCAACTACACATGTATCGCCCGGAATGAGGCCGCTGCCGTGGAACATCAGTCTCAGCTGATCGTCAGAGT
GCCTCCTAAGTTCGTGGTGCAGCCTAGAGATCAGGACGGCATCTACGGAAAGGCCGTGATCCTGAATTGC
AGCGCCGAGGGCTATCCCGTGCCTACAATCGTGTGGAAGTTCAGCAAAGGCGCTGGCGTGCCCCAGTTCC
AGCCTATCGCTCTGAATGGCAGAATCCAGGTGCTGAGCAACGGCAGCCTGCTGATCAAGCACGTGGTGGA
AGAGGACAGCGGCTACTACCTGTGTAAAGTGTCCAACGACGTGGGCGCCGACGTGTCCAAGAGCATGTAT
CTGACCGTGAAGATCCCCGCCATGATCACAAGCTACCCCAACACCACACTGGCCACACAGGGCCAGAAAA
AAGAGATGAGCTGCACAGCCCACGGCGAGAAGCCCATCATCGTCAGATGGGAAAAAGAGGACCGGATCAT
CAACCCTGAGATGGCCCGCTACCTGGTGTCCACCAAAGAAGTCGGCGAGGAAGTCATCAGCACACTGCAG
ATCCTGCCTACCGTGCGGGAAGATAGCGGCTTCTTTAGCTGCCACGCCATCAACAGCTACGGCGAGGACA
GAGGCATCATCCAGCTGACCGTTCAAGGCGCGCCGGAAGATCAAGTTGATCCAAGATTGATTGATGGCAA
GGGCGGATCTCTGGAGGTGCTGTTCCAGGGACCAGGCGGAAGCGGCAATCCCGGCGGCGATCTGGCCCCC
CAGATGCTGCGCGAGCTGCAGGAGACCAATGCCGCCCTGCAGGACGTGCGCGAGCTGCTGCGCCACCGCG
TGAAGGAGATCACCTTCCTGAAGAACACCGTGATGGAGTGCGACGCCTGCGGTATGCAGCCCTCTAGAGG
CTCCGGCTCCATCATCCCAGTTGAGGAGGAGAACCCGGACTTCTGGAACCGCGAGGCAGCCGAGGCCCTG
GGTGCCGCCAAGAAGCTGCAGCCTGCACAGACAGCCGCCAAGAACCTCATCATCTTCCTGGGCGATGGGA
TGGGGGTGTCTACGGTGACAGCTGCCAGGATCCTAAAAGGGCAGAAGAAGGACAAACTGGGGCCTGAGAT
ACCCCTGGCCATGGACCGCTTCCCATATGTGGCTCTGTCCAAGACATACAATGTAGACAAACATGTGCCA
GACAGTGGAGCCACAGCCACGGCCTACCTGTGCGGGGTCAAGGGCAACTTCCAGACCATTGGCTTGAGTG
CAGCCGCCCGCTTTAACCAGTGCAACACGACACGCGGCAACGAGGTCATCTCCGTGATGAATCGGGCCAA
GAAAGCAGGGAAGTCAGTGGGAGTGGTAACCACCACACGAGTGCAGCACGCCTCGCCAGCCGGCACCTAC
GCCCACACGGTGAACCGCAACTGGTACTCGGACGCCGACGTGCCTGCCTCGGCCCGCCAGGAGGGGTGCC
AGGACATCGCTACGCAGCTCATCTCCAACATGGACATTGACGTGATCCTAGGTGGAGGCCGAAAGTACAT
GTTTCGCATGGGAACCCCAGACCCTGAGTACCCAGATGACTACAGCCAAGGTGGGACCAGGCTGGACGGG
AAGAATCTGGTGCAGGAATGGCTGGCGAAGCGCCAGGGTGCCCGGTATGTGTGGAACCGCACTGAGCTCA
TGCAGGCTTCCCTGGACCCGTCTGTGACCCATCTCATGGGTCTCTTTGAGCCTGGAGACATGAAATACGA
GATCCACCGAGACTCCACACTGGACCCCTCCCTGATGGAGATGACAGAGGCTGCCCTGCGCCTGCTGAGC
AGGAACCCCCGCGGCTTCTTCCTCTTCGTGGAGGGTGGTCGCATCGACCATGGTCATCATGAAAGCAGGG
CTTACCGGGCACTGACTGAGACGATCATGTTCGACGACGCCATTGAGAGGGCGGGCCAGCTCACCAGCGA
GGAGGACACGCTGAGCCTCGTCACTGCCGACCACTCCCACGTCTTCTCCTTCGGAGGCTACCCCCTGCGA
GGGAGCTCCATCTTCGGGCTGGCCCCTGGCAAGGCCCGGGACAGGAAGGCCTACACGGTCCTCCTATACG
GAAACGGTCCAGGCTATGTGCTCAAGGACGGCGCCCGGCCGGATGTTACCGAGAGCGAGAGCGGGAGCCC
CGAGTATCGGCAGCAGTCAGCAGTGCCCCTGGACGAAGAGACCCACGCAGGCGAGGACGTGGCGGTGTTC
GCGCGCGGCCCGCAGGCGCACCTGGTTCACGGCGTGCAGGAGCAGACCTTCATAGCGCACGTCATGGCCT
TCGCCGCCTGCCTGGAGCCCTACACCGCCTGCGACCTGGCGCCCCCCGCCGGCACCACCGACGCCGCGCA
CCCGGGTGGCGGAGGACTGAACGACATCTTCGAGGCTCAGAAAATCGAATGGCACGAACATCACCATCAC
CATCACCATCACCATTAAGGCCGGCCTGTAGTCACTGGCACAACGCGTTACCCGGTAAGCCAATCGGGTA
TACACGGTCGTCATACTGCAGACAGGGTTCTTCTACTTTGCAAGATAGTCTTGAGTAGTAAAATAAATAG
ATAGAGAAAATCAGCCTCGACTGTGCCTTCTAGTTGCCAGCCATCTGTTGTTTGCCCCTCCCCCGTGCCT
TCCTTGACCCTGGAAGGTGCCACTCCCACTGTCCTTTCCTAATAAAATGAGGAAATTGCATCACAACACT
CAACCCTATCTCGGTCTATTCTTTTGATTTATAAGGGATTTTGCCGATTTCGGCCTATTGGTTAAAAAAT
GAGCTGATTTAACAAAAATTTAACGCGAATTAATTCTGTGGAATGTGTGTCAGTTAGGGTGTGGAAAGTC
CCCAGGCTCCCCAGCAGGCAGAAGTATGCAAAGCATGCATCTCAATTAGTCAGCAACCAGGTGTGGAAAG
TCCCCAGGCTCCCCAGCAGGCAGAAGTATGCAAAGCATGCATCTCAATTAGTCAGCAACCATAGTCCCGC
CCCTAACTCCGCCCATCCCGCCCCTAACTCCGCCCAGTTCCGCCCATTCTCCGCCCCATGGCTGACTAAT
TTTTTTTATTTATGCAGAGGCCGAGGCCGCCTCTGCCTCTGAGCTATTCCAGAAGTAGTGAGGAGGCTTT
TTTGGAGGCCTAGGCTTTTGCAAAAAGCTCCCGGGAGCTTGTATATCCATTTTCGGATCTGATCAGCACG
TGTTGACAATTAATCATCGGCATAGTATATCGGCATAGTATAATACGACAAGGTGAGGAACTAAACCATG
ACCGAGTACAAGCCCACGGTGCGCCTCGCCACCCGCGACGACGTCCCCAGGGCCGTACGCACCCTCGCCG
CCGCGTTCGCCGACTACCCCGCCACGCGCCACACCGTCGATCCGGACCGCCACATCGAGCGGGTCACCGA
GCTGCAAGAACTCTTCCTCACGCGCGTCGGGCTCGACATCGGCAAGGTGTGGGTCGCGGACGACGGCGCC
GCGGTGGCGGTCTGGACCACGCCGGAGAGCGTCGAAGCGGGGGCGGTGTTCGCCGAGATCGGCCCGCGCA
TGGCCGAGTTGAGCGGTTCCCGGCTGGCCGCGCAGCAACAGATGGAAGGCCTCCTGGCGCCGCACCGGCC
CAAGGAGCCCGCGTGGTTCCTGGCCACCGTCGGCGTCTCGCCCGACCACCAGGGCAAGGGTCTGGGCAGC
GCCGTCGTGCTCCCCGGAGTGGAGGCGGCCGAGCGCGCCGGGGTGCCCGCCTTCCTGGAGACATCCGCGC
CCCGCAACCTCCCCTTCTACGAGCGGCTCGGCTTCACCGTCACCGCCGACGTCGAGGTGCCCGAAGGACC
GCGCACCTGGTGCATGACCCGCAAGCCCGGTGCCTGACACGTGCTACGAGATTTCGATTCCACCGCCGCC
TTCTATGAAAGGTTGGGCTTCGGAATCGTTTTCCGGGACGCCGGCTGGATGATCCTCCAGCGCGGGGATC
TCATGCTGGAGTTCTTCGCCCACCCCAACTTGTTTATTGCAGCTTATAATGGTTACAAATAAAGCAATAG
CATCACAAATTTCACAAATAAAGCATTTTTTTCACTGCATTCTAGTTGTGGTTTGTCCAAACTCATCAAT
GTATCTTATCATGTCTGTATACCGTCGACCTCTAGCTAGAGCTTGGCGTAATCATGGTCATTACCAATGC
TTAATCAGTGAGGCACCTATCTCAGCGATCTGTCTATTTCGTTCATCCATAGTTGCCTGACTCCCCGTCG
TGTAGATAACTACGATACGGGAGGGCTTACCATCTGGCCCCAGCGCTGCGATGATACCGCGAGAACCACG
CTCACCGGCTCCGGATTTATCAGCAATAAACCAGCCAGCCGGAAGGGCCGAGCGCAGAAGTGGTCCTGCA
ACTTTATCCGCCTCCATCCAGTCTATTAATTGTTGCCGGGAAGCTAGAGTAAGTAGTTCGCCAGTTAATA
GTTTGCGCAACGTTGTTGCCATCGCTACAGGCATCGTGGTGTCACGCTCGTCGTTTGGTATGGCTTCATT
CAGCTCCGGTTCCCAACGATCAAGGCGAGTTACATGATCCCCCATGTTGTGCAAAAAAGCGGTTAGCTCC
TTCGGTCCTCCGATCGTTGTCAGAAGTAAGTTGGCCGCAGTGTTATCACTCATGGTTATGGCAGCACTGC
ATAATTCTCTTACTGTCATGCCATCCGTAAGATGCTTTTCTGTGACTGGTGAGTACTCAACCAAGTCATT
CTGAGAATAGTGTATGCGGCGACCGAGTTGCTCTTGCCCGGCGTCAATACGGGATAATACCGCGCCACAT
AGCAGAACTTTAAAAGTGCTCATCATTGGAAAACGTTCTTCGGGGCGAAAACTCTCAAGGATCTTACCGC
TGTTGAGATCCAGTTCGATGTAACCCACTCGTGCACCCAACTGATCTTCAGCATCTTTTACTTTCACCAG
CGTTTCTGGGTGAGCAAAAACAGGAAGGCAAAATGCCGCAAAAAAGGGAATAAGGGCGACACGGAAATGT
TGAATACTCATATTCTTCCTT
Features (pLannotate 1.2.2; 24 found; start..end, strand, type, name):
    119..143     -  CDS            KanR (fragment): aminoglycoside phosphotransferase; aph(3')-Ia; confers resistance to kanamycin
    254..842     +  rep_origin     ori: high-copy-number ColE1/pMB1/pBR322/pUC origin of replication
   1067..1084    +  terminator     rrnB T2 terminator (fragment): transcription terminator T2 from the E. coli rrnB gene
   1109..1128    -  CDS            lacZα (fragment): LacZα fragment of β-galactosidase; lacZ fragment
   1584..1600    +  protein_bind   lac operator: The lac repressor binds to the lac operator to inhibit transcription in E. coli. This inhibition can be relieved by adding lactose or isopropyl-β-D-thiogalactopyranoside (IPTG). lac repressor encoded by lacI
   1843..2146    +  enhancer       CMV enhancer: human cytomegalovirus immediate early enhancer
   2147..2350    +  promoter       CMV promoter: human cytomegalovirus (CMV) immediate early promoter
   2486..2529    +  intron         CMV intron (fragment): modified intron A from human cytomegalovirus
   2581..2599    +  promoter       SP6 promoter: promoter for bacteriophage SP6 RNA polymerase
   2603..2640    +  CDS            IgH signal sequence (fragment): signal sequence from the mouse immunoglobulin heavy chain variable region
   2701..5358    +  CDS            DSCAM (fragment): DSCAM_HUMAN - Experimental evidence at protein level: Swiss-Prot protein existence level 1. Cell adhesion molecule that plays a role in neuronal self- avoidance. Promotes repulsion between specific neuronal processes of either the same cell or the same subtype of cells. Mediates within retinal amacrine and ganglion cell subtypes both isoneuronal self- avoidance for creating an orderly dendritic arborization and heteroneuronal self-avoidance to maintain the mosaic spacing between amacrine and ganglion cell bodies (PubMed:10925149). Receptor for netrin required for axon guidance independently of
   5443..5622    +  CDS            Comp (fragment): COMP_RAT - Experimental evidence at protein level: Swiss-Prot protein existence level 1. May play a role in the structural integrity of cartilage via its interaction with other extracellular matrix proteins such as the collagens and fibronectin. Can mediate the interaction of chondrocytes with the cartilage extracellular matrix through interaction with cell surface integrin receptors. Could play a role in the pathogenesis of osteoarthritis. Potent suppressor of apoptosis in both primary chondrocytes and transformed cells. Suppresses apoptosis by blocking the activation of caspase-3 and by indu
   5610..7062    +  CDS            SEAP (fragment): secreted alkaline phosphatase from human placenta The natural enzyme has a C-terminal transmembrane sequence that is replaced by a GPI anchor.
   7087..7128    +  CDS            AviTag™ (fragment): peptide tag that allows for enzymatic biotinylation
   7132..7155    +  CDS            8xHis: 8xHis affinity tag
   7301..7412    +  polyA_signal   bGH poly(A) signal: bovine growth hormone polyadenylation signal
   7413..7521    +  rep_origin     f1 ori (fragment): f1 bacteriophage origin of replication; arrow indicates direction of (+) strand synthesis
   7535..7864    +  promoter       SV40 promoter: SV40 enhancer and early promoter
   7912..7959    +  promoter       EM7 promoter: synthetic bacterial promoter&nbsp
   7978..8577    +  CDS            PuroR (fragment): puromycin N-acetyltransferase; pac from Streptomyces; confers resistance to puromycin
   8587..8712    +  CDS            ble (fragment): BLE_KLEPN - Experimental evidence at protein level: Swiss-Prot protein existence level 1. Binding protein with a strong affinity to the bleomycin family of antibiotics. Binds to CL990; an antimitotic-antibiotic compound. From Klebsiella pneumoniae.
   8707..8828    +  polyA_signal   SV40 poly(A) signal: SV40 polyadenylation signal
   8881..9741    -  CDS            AmpR: β-lactamase; bla; confers resistance to ampicillin, carbenicillin, and related antibiotics
   9744..89      -  promoter       AmpR promoter (fragment) (across the origin): bla
