[The description below was written by a language model from this plasmid's Addgene catalogue record and pLannotate feature annotations shown in this document.]
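Description:
pD649-HAsp-DSCAM(Trunc2)-COMP5AP-AviTag-9xHis is a mammalian expression plasmid of about 9.75 kb built on the pD649 backbone. It produces a secreted, tagged form of part of the extracellular domain of human DSCAM, an immunoglobulin-superfamily cell adhesion molecule involved in neuronal self-avoidance. The plasmid is propagated in E. coli through a high-copy ColE1/pUC-type origin and selected with ampicillin (AmpR). The annotation also shows an SV40 early/EM7 promoter pair driving a puromycin N-acetyltransferase cassette with an SV40 poly(A) signal, which could permit puromycin selection in mammalian cells, although the record does not describe such use. Short annotated fragments of KanR, lacZα, ble and the f1 origin appear to be non-functional backbone remnants.

Expression is driven by the CMV enhancer and promoter, followed by a fragment of CMV intron A. An SP6 promoter lies just upstream of the coding region and also serves as a sequencing primer site. The open reading frame begins with a secretion signal, named HAsp in the construct name but partially matched by the annotation software to a mouse IgH signal sequence. The truncated DSCAM ectodomain follows, cloned between retained NotI and AscI sites. It is fused at its C terminus to the coiled-coil segment of rat cartilage oligomeric matrix protein, which pentamerises the fusion, and then to human placental alkaline phosphatase. An AviTag for enzymatic biotinylation and a polyhistidine tag for purification come next (nine histidines by name, annotated as 8xHis), and the unit ends at the bGH poly(A) signal. This multivalent, enzymatically detectable design suits the detection of weak extracellular binding, consistent with the construct's origin in a human IgSF cell-surface interactome screen. The depositor notes that some plasmids in the collection may carry an IS4-like transposase insertion upstream of the CMV promoter; none is annotated here.
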