Addgene plasmid #157557: pD649-HAsp-DSCAM(Trunc2)-COMP5AP-AviTag-9xHis
Purpose: Mammalian expression of cell-surface protein partial extracellular domain fused to COMP5AP-AviTag-9xHis. Protein is secreted from cells.
Depositing lab: Chris Garcia. Depositing organization: Stanford University. Publication: A Human IgSF Cell-Surface Interactome Reveals a Complex Network of Protein-Protein Interactions. Wojtowicz WM, Vielmetter J, Fernandes RA, Siepe DH, Eastman CL, Chisholm GB, Cox S, Klock H, Anderson PW, Rue SM, Miller JJ, Glaser SM, Bragstad ML, Vance J, Lam AW, Lesley SA, Zinn K, Garcia KC. Cell. 2020 Aug 20;182(4):1027-1043.e17. doi: 10.1016/j.cell.2020.07.025. PubMed 32822567.
Backbone
  Vector backbone: pD649
  Backbone size w/o insert (bp): 7153
  Vector type: Mammalian Expression
Growth in bacteria
  Bacterial resistance: Ampicillin, 100 μg/mL
  Growth temperature: 37°C
  Growth strain: DH5alpha
  Copy number: High Copy
Gene/Insert
  Gene/Insert name: DSCAM
  Species: H. sapiens (human)
  Insert size (bp): 2598
  Entrez Gene: DSCAM (a.k.a. CHD2, CHD2-42, CHD2-52)
  Promoter: CMV/SP6
  Tag / fusion protein: COMP5AP-AviTag-9xHis (C terminal on backbone)
  Cloning method: Restriction Enzyme; 5′ cloning site GCGGCCGC (not destroyed); 3′ cloning site GGCGCGCC (not destroyed)
  Sequencing primers: 5′ ATTTAGGTGACACTATAG; 3′ CGTCGCACTCCATCACGGTG
Resource information
  A portion of this plasmid was derived from a plasmid made by: synthesis by ThermoFisher
Terms and licenses: Academic/Nonprofit Terms; Industry Terms: Not Available to Industry
Depositor comments: Some plasmids in this collection may have an IS4-like element ISVsa5 family transposase upstream of the CMV promoter.
How to cite: pD649-HAsp-DSCAM(Trunc2)-COMP5AP-AviTag-9xHis was a gift from Chris Garcia (Addgene plasmid # 157557 ; http://n2t.net/addgene:157557 ; RRID:Addgene_157557)
