>Addgene plasmid #157557 | pD649-HAsp-DSCAM(Trunc2)-COMP5AP-AviTag-9xHis | depositor partial sequence | sequence record 304224 | insert (extracellular domain truncation)
GAAGATCTGCACAGCAGCCTGTACTTCGTGAACGCCAGCCTGCAAGAGGTGGTGTTCGCCAGCACAACAG
GCACCCTGGTTCCTTGTCCTGCCGCCGGAATTCCTCCTGTGACACTGAGATGGTATCTGGCCACCGGCGA
AGAGATCTACGATGTGCCTGGCATCAGACACGTGCACCCCAATGGAACCCTGCAGATTTTCCCATTTCCT
CCAAGCAGCTTCAGCACCCTGATCCACGACAACACCTACTACTGCACCGCCGAGAATCCCAGCGGCAAGA
TCAGATCCCAGGACGTGCACATCAAGGCCGTGCTGAGAGAACCCTACACCGTGCGCGTGGAAGATCAGAA
AACCATGAGAGGCAACGTGGCCGTGTTCAAGTGCATCATCCCCAGCAGCGTGGAAGCCTACATCACCGTG
GTGTCCTGGGAGAAAGACACCGTGTCTCTGGTGTCCGGCAGCCGGTTTCTGATCACATCTACTGGCGCCC
TGTACATCAAGGATGTGCAGAACGAGGACGGCCTGTACAACTACCGGTGCATCACCCGGCACCGGTACAC
AGGCGAAACCAGACAGAGCAACAGCGCCAGACTGTTCGTGTCTGACCCCGCCAATAGCGCCCCTTCTATC
CTGGATGGCTTCGACCACAGAAAGGCCATGGCTGGCCAGAGAGTGGAACTGCCTTGTAAAGCCCTGGGAC
ACCCCGAGCCTGACTACAGATGGCTGAAGGACAACATGCCCCTGGAACTGAGCGGCCGGTTCCAGAAAAC
AGTGACCGGACTGCTGATCGAGAACATCAGACCCAGCGACAGCGGCAGCTACGTGTGCGAGGTGTCCAAT
AGATACGGCACCGCCAAAGTGATCGGCCGGCTGTATGTGAAGCAGCCCCTGAAGGCCACAATCAGCCCCA
GAAAAGTGAAGTCCAGCGTGGGCTCTCAGGTGTCCCTGAGCTGTTCTGTGACAGGCACCGAGGACCAAGA
GCTGAGCTGGTACAGAAACGGCGAGATTCTGAACCCCGGCAAGAACGTGCGGATCACCGGCATCAACCAC
GAGAACCTGATCATGGACCACATGGTCAAGAGCGACGGCGGAGCCTACCAGTGCTTTGTGCGGAAGGATA
AGCTGAGCGCCCAGGACTATGTGCAGGTCGTGCTGGAAGATGGCACCCCTAAGATCATCAGCGCCTTCAG
CGAGAAGGTGGTGTCTCCTGCCGAACCTGTGTCTCTGATGTGCAACGTGAAGGGCACCCCTCTGCCTACC
ATCACCTGGACACTGGACGACGACCCCATCCTGAAAGGCGGCAGCCACAGAATCAGCCAGATGATCACCA
GCGAGGGCAATGTGGTGTCTTACCTGAACATCAGCAGCAGCCAAGTCCGAGATGGCGGCGTGTACAGATG
TACCGCCAACAATTCTGCCGGCGTGGTGCTGTACCAGGCCAGAATCAATGTTCGGGGCCCTGCCAGCATC
AGGCCCATGAAGAATATCACCGCCATTGCCGGCAGAGATACCTACATCCACTGCCGCGTGATCGGCTACC
CCTACTACAGCATCAAGTGGTACAAGAACAGCAACCTGCTGCCGTTCAACCACAGACAGGTGGCCTTCGA
GAACAATGGCACCCTGAAGCTGTCCGACGTGCAGAAAGAAGTGGACGAGGGCGAGTACACCTGTAACGTG
CTGGTTCAGCCACAGCTGAGCACCAGCCAGTCTGTGCACGTGACAGTGAAGGTGCCACCTTTCATCCAGC
CTTTCGAGTTCCCCAGATTCAGCATCGGCCAGCGGGTGTTCATCCCTTGTGTGGTCGTTAGCGGCGACCT
GCCTATCACCATCACATGGCAGAAGGACGGCAGACCCATTCCTGGATCTCTGGGCGTGACCATCGACAAC
ATCGACTTCACCTCCAGCCTGCGGATCTCCAACCTGAGCCTGATGCACAACGGCAACTACACATGTATCG
CCCGGAATGAGGCCGCTGCCGTGGAACATCAGTCTCAGCTGATCGTCAGAGTGCCTCCTAAGTTCGTGGT
GCAGCCTAGAGATCAGGACGGCATCTACGGAAAGGCCGTGATCCTGAATTGCAGCGCCGAGGGCTATCCC
GTGCCTACAATCGTGTGGAAGTTCAGCAAAGGCGCTGGCGTGCCCCAGTTCCAGCCTATCGCTCTGAATG
GCAGAATCCAGGTGCTGAGCAACGGCAGCCTGCTGATCAAGCACGTGGTGGAAGAGGACAGCGGCTACTA
CCTGTGTAAAGTGTCCAACGACGTGGGCGCCGACGTGTCCAAGAGCATGTATCTGACCGTGAAGATCCCC
GCCATGATCACAAGCTACCCCAACACCACACTGGCCACACAGGGCCAGAAAAAAGAGATGAGCTGCACAG
CCCACGGCGAGAAGCCCATCATCGTCAGATGGGAAAAAGAGGACCGGATCATCAACCCTGAGATGGCCCG
CTACCTGGTGTCCACCAAAGAAGTCGGCGAGGAAGTCATCAGCACACTGCAGATCCTGCCTACCGTGCGG
GAAGATAGCGGCTTCTTTAGCTGCCACGCCATCAACAGCTACGGCGAGGACAGAGGCATCATCCAGCTGA
CCGTTCAA
